Addgene plasmid #238166: pTMN140 - UCOE-SFFV-VPH-XTEN-dCas9-IRES2-BFP-T2A-Blast
Purpose: Express VPH-dCas9 and BFP-T2A-BlasticidinR in mammalian cells. Lentiviral
Depositing lab: Thomas Norman. Depositing organization: Memorial Sloan-Kettering Cancer Center. Publication: Comprehensive transcription factor perturbations recapitulate fibroblast transcriptional states. Southard KM, Ardy RC, Tang A, O'Sullivan DD, Metzner E, Guruvayurappan K, Norman TM. Nat Genet. 2025 Aug 6. doi: 10.1038/s41588-025-02284-1. PubMed 40770575.
Backbone
  Vector backbone: pJB108
  Vector type: Lentiviral, CRISPR
Growth in bacteria
  Bacterial resistance: Ampicillin, 100 μg/mL
  Growth temperature: 30°C
  Growth strain: NEB Stable
  Copy number: Unknown
Gene/Insert
  Gene/Insert name: VPH-dCas9
  Species: Synthetic
  Tag / fusion protein: mTagBFP2 (C terminal on insert)
  Cloning method: Unknown
Terms and licenses: Academic/Nonprofit Terms; Industry Terms: Not Available to Industry
Depositor comments: Please visit https://doi.org/10.1101/2024.07.31.606073 for bioRxiv preprint.
How to cite: pTMN140 - UCOE-SFFV-VPH-XTEN-dCas9-IRES2-BFP-T2A-Blast was a gift from Thomas Norman (Addgene plasmid # 238166 ; http://n2t.net/addgene:238166 ; RRID:Addgene_238166)
