[The description below was written by a language model from this plasmid's Addgene catalogue record and pLannotate feature annotations shown in this document.]
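Description:
pTMN140 is a 16.8 kb HIV-1-based lentiviral transfer plasmid, built on the pJB108 backbone, for stable expression of a CRISPR activation (CRISPRa) effector in mammalian cells. It is propagated in E. coli through a ColE1/pUC-type origin with ampicillin selection (AmpR). The bacterial backbone also retains remnants of older pBR322- and pSV2gpt-type vectors (fragments of TcR, rop, bom, an SV40 promoter with partial gpt, and SV40 small t intron and poly(A) sequences), which appear to be inherited rather than functional parts of the design. The viral portion contains a truncated 5' LTR, the Ψ packaging signal with a partial gag region, the RRE for Rev-dependent RNA export, the cPPT/CTS, a WPRE to boost transcript expression, and a ΔU3 self-inactivating 3' LTR. Packaging functions must therefore be supplied in trans.

The payload is a single transcript driven by the SFFV promoter. According to the construct name, this promoter is preceded by a UCOE, a chromatin-opening element used to resist silencing. The feature table does not annotate the UCOE, although an unannotated gap lies upstream of SFFV. The first open reading frame encodes VPH-dCas9, a tripartite activator made of VP16-derived repeats, a p65/RelA activation domain and the HSF1 activation domain, joined through an XTEN linker (per the name) to Streptococcus pyogenes Cas9. The annotation labels this simply as Cas9, while the record describes it as catalytically dead. An EMCV IRES then allows translation of mTagBFP2 linked by a T2A peptide to blasticidin S deaminase, so transduced cells can be identified by blue fluorescence and selected with blasticidin. Although the catalogue lists mTagBFP2 as a C-terminal tag, the IRES indicates it is translated separately from dCas9. No guide RNA cassette is annotated, so guides would be provided separately. The associated publication concerns transcription factor perturbation screens in fibroblasts.
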