Features (pLannotate 1.2.2; 39 found; start..end, strand, type, name):
     23..41      -  promoter       SP6 promoter: promoter for bacteriophage SP6 RNA polymerase
    269..548     +  CDS            TcR (fragment): tetracycline efflux protein; tet; confers resistance to tetracycline
    549..597     -  misc_feature   bom (fragment): basis of mobility region from pBR322
    699..734     -  CDS            rop (fragment): Rop protein, which maintains plasmids at low copy number; rop
    829..933     +  promoter       AmpR promoter: bla
    934..1794    +  CDS            AmpR: β-lactamase; bla; confers resistance to ampicillin, carbenicillin, and related antibiotics
   1965..2553    +  rep_origin     ori: high-copy-number ColE1/pMB1/pBR322/pUC origin of replication
   2736..2792    +  CDS            lacI (fragment): lac repressor; lacI; The lac repressor binds to the lac operator to inhibit transcription in E. coli. This inhibition can be relieved by adding lactose or isopropyl-β-D-thiogalactopyranoside (IPTG).
   2799..3128    +  promoter       SV40 promoter: SV40 enhancer and early promoter
   3328..3447    +  CDS            gpt (fragment): XGPT_ECOLI - Also known as gpp, gxu. Experimental evidence at protein level: Swiss-Prot protein existence level 1. Purine salvage pathway enzyme that catalyzes the transfer of the ribosyl-5-phosphate group from 5-phospho-alpha-D-ribose 1- diphosphate (PRPP) to the N9 position of the 6-oxopurines guanine and xanthine to form the corresponding ribonucleotides GMP (guanosine 5'- monophosphate) and XMP (xanthosine 5'-monophosphate), with the release of PPi. To a lesser extent, also acts on hypoxanthine (PubMed:9100006, PubMed:3886014). Does not ribophosphorylate adenine (PubMed:3886014). From Esch
   3447..3782    +  CDS            gpt (fragment): XGPT_ECOLI - Also known as gpp, gxu. Experimental evidence at protein level: Swiss-Prot protein existence level 1. Purine salvage pathway enzyme that catalyzes the transfer of the ribosyl-5-phosphate group from 5-phospho-alpha-D-ribose 1- diphosphate (PRPP) to the N9 position of the 6-oxopurines guanine and xanthine to form the corresponding ribonucleotides GMP (guanosine 5'- monophosphate) and XMP (xanthosine 5'-monophosphate), with the release of PPi. To a lesser extent, also acts on hypoxanthine (PubMed:9100006, PubMed:3886014). Does not ribophosphorylate adenine (PubMed:3886014). From Esch
   3877..4182    +  CDS            frsA (fragment): FRSA_ECOLI - Also known as yafA. Experimental evidence at protein level: Swiss-Prot protein existence level 1. Catalyzes the hydrolysis of esters (PubMed:15808744). Displays esterase activity toward pNP-butyrate (PubMed:15808744). May stimulate mixed-acid fermentation by acting as a fermentation/respiration switch that down-regulates respiration and up- regulates fermentation rates (PubMed:15169777). From Escherichia coli (strain K12).
   4186..4260    +  CDS            small t antigen (fragment): SV40 (simian virus 40) small t antigen
   4262..4327    +  intron         small t intron: SV40 (simian virus 40) small t antigen intron
   4457..4477    +  CDS            SV40 NLS: nuclear localization signal of SV40 (simian virus 40) large T antigen
   4796..4879    +  CDS            large T antigen (fragment): large T antigen from SV40 (simian virus 40)
   4902..5036    +  polyA_signal   SV40 poly(A) signal: SV40 polyadenylation signal
   5203..5532    +  CDS            nef (fragment): NEF_HV1BR - Experimental evidence at protein level: Swiss-Prot protein existence level 1. Extracellular Nef protein targets CD4(+) T-lymphocytes for apoptosis by interacting with CXCR4 surface receptors (PubMed:14990729). From Human immunodeficiency virus type 1 group M subtype B (isolate BRU/LAI) (HIV-1).
   5580..5837    +  LTR            5' LTR (truncated): truncated 5' long terminal repeat (LTR) from HIV-1
   5884..6009    +  misc_feature   HIV-1 Ψ: packaging signal of human immunodeficiency virus type 1
   5993..6331    +  CDS            HIV-1 gag (fragment): gag protein from human immunodeficiency virus 1; gag
   6506..6739    +  misc_feature   RRE: The Rev response element (RRE) of HIV-1 allows for Rev-dependent mRNA export from the nucleus to the cytoplasm.
   7116..7216    +  CDS            Rev (fragment): human immunodeficiency virus 1 (HIV-1) Rev protein; rev; enhances nuclear export of unspliced and incompletely spliced viral mRNAs
   7253..7370    +  misc_feature   cPPT/CTS: central polypurine tract and central termination sequence of HIV-1
   7407..7430    -  misc_feature   MCS (fragment): pBluescript multiple cloning site
   8112..8519    +  promoter       SFFV promoter: spleen focus-forming virus long terminal repeat (LTR) promoter
   8639..8661    +  CDS            VP48 (fragment): 3 tandem repeats of the minimal activation domain of herpes simplex virus VP16 (Cheng et al., 2013)
   8786..9328    +  CDS            Rela (fragment): TF65_MOUSE - Also known as Nfkb3. Experimental evidence at protein level: Swiss-Prot protein existence level 1. NF-kappa-B is a pleiotropic transcription factor present in almost all cell types and is the endpoint of a series of signal transduction events that are initiated by a vast array of stimuli related to many biological processes such as inflammation, immunity, differentiation, cell growth, tumorigenesis and apoptosis. NF-kappa-B is a homo- or heterodimeric complex formed by the Rel-like domain- containing proteins RELA/p65, RELB, NFKB1/p105, NFKB1/p50, REL and NFKB2/p52. The heterodime
   9353..9724    +  CDS            HSF1: C-terminal activation domain from the human heat shock transcription factor HSF1
   9857..13957   +  CDS            Cas9: Cas9 (Csn1) endonuclease from the Streptococcus pyogenes Type II CRISPR/Cas system generates RNA-guided double strand breaks in DNA
  14195..14657   +  misc_feature   IRES: internal ribosome entry site (IRES) of the encephalomyocarditis virus (EMCV)
  14671..15381   +  CDS            mTagBFP2: mTagBFP2 is a basic (constitutively fluorescent) blue fluorescent protein published in 2011, derived from Entacmaea quadricolor. It is reported to be a very rapidly-maturing monomer with very low acid sensitivity.
  15442..15840   +  CDS            BSD: blasticidin S deaminase; Aspergillus terreus BSD; confers resistance to blasticidin
  15840..15859   +  misc_feature   MCS (fragment): pUC18/19 multiple cloning site
  15860..15878   +  misc_feature   MCS (fragment): pBluescript multiple cloning site
  15878..16466   +  misc_feature   WPRE: woodchuck hepatitis virus posttranscriptional regulatory element
  16467..16489   +  misc_feature   MCS (fragment): pBluescript multiple cloning site
  16506..16574   +  CDS            nef (fragment): NEF_HV1Z2 - Experimental evidence at protein level: Swiss-Prot protein existence level 1. Extracellular Nef protein targets CD4(+) T-lymphocytes for apoptosis by interacting with CXCR4 surface receptors. From Human immunodeficiency virus type 1 group M subtype D (isolate Z2/CDC-Z34) (HIV-1).
  16576..16809   +  LTR            3' LTR (ΔU3): self-inactivating 3' long terminal repeat (LTR) from HIV-1
>Addgene plasmid #238166 | pTMN140 - UCOE-SFFV-VPH-XTEN-dCas9-IRES2-BFP-T2A-Blast | addgene full sequence | sequence record 476347 | Addgene NGS Result
ATCTAGAATTAATTCCGTGTATTCTATAGTGTCACCTAAATCGTATGTGTATGATACATAAGGTTATGTA
TTAATTGTAGCCGCGTTCTAACGACAATATGTACAAGCCTAATTGTGTAGCATCTGGCTTACTGAAGCAG
ACCCTATCATCTCTCTCGTAAACTGCCGTCAGAGTCGGTTTGGTTGGACGAACCTTCTGAGTTTCTGGTA
ACGCCGTCCCGCACCCGGAAATGGTCAGCGAACCAATCAGCAGGGTCATCGCTAGCCAGATCCTCTACGC
CGGACGCATCGTGGCCGGCATCACCGGCGCCACAGGTGCGGTTGCTGGCGCCTATATCGCCGACATCACC
GATGGGGAAGATCGGGCTCGCCACTTCGGGCTCATGAGCGCTTGTTTCGGCGTGGGTATGGTGGCAGGCC
CCGTGGCCGGGGGACTGTTGGGCGCCATCTCCTTGCATGCACCATTCCTTGCGGCGGCGGTGCTCAACGG
CCTCAACCTACTACTGGGCTGCTTCCTAATGCAGGAGTCGCATAAGGGAGAGCGTCGAATGGTGCACTCT
CAGTACAATCTGCTCTGATGCCGCATAGTTAAGCCAGCCCCGACACCCGCCAACACCCGCTGACGCGCCC
TGACGGGCTTGTCTGCTCCCGGCATCCGCTTACAGACAAGCTGTGACCGTCTCCGGGAGCTGCATGTGTC
AGAGGTTTTCACCGTCATCACCGAAACGCGCGAGACGAAAGGGCCTCGTGATACGCCTATTTTTATAGGT
TAATGTCATGATAATAATGGTTTCTTAGACGTCAGGTGGCACTTTTCGGGGAAATGTGCGCGGAACCCCT
ATTTGTTTATTTTTCTAAATACATTCAAATATGTATCCGCTCATGAGACAATAACCCTGATAAATGCTTC
AATAATATTGAAAAAGGAAGAGTATGAGTATTCAACATTTCCGTGTCGCCCTTATTCCCTTTTTTGCGGC
ATTTTGCCTTCCTGTTTTTGCTCACCCAGAAACGCTGGTGAAAGTAAAAGATGCTGAAGATCAGTTGGGT
GCACGAGTGGGTTACATCGAACTGGATCTCAACAGCGGTAAGATCCTTGAGAGTTTTCGCCCCGAAGAAC
GTTTTCCAATGATGAGCACTTTTAAAGTTCTGCTATGTGGCGCGGTATTATCCCGTATTGACGCCGGGCA
AGAGCAACTCGGTCGCCGCATACACTATTCTCAGAATGACTTGGTTGAGTACTCACCAGTCACAGAAAAG
CATCTTACGGATGGCATGACAGTAAGAGAATTATGCAGTGCTGCCATAACCATGAGTGATAACACTGCGG
CCAACTTACTTCTGACAACGATCGGAGGACCGAAGGAGCTAACCGCTTTTTTGCACAACATGGGGGATCA
TGTAACTCGCCTTGATCGTTGGGAACCGGAGCTGAATGAAGCCATACCAAACGACGAGCGTGACACCACG
ATGCCTGTAGCAATGGCAACAACGTTGCGCAAACTATTAACTGGCGAACTACTTACTCTAGCTTCCCGGC
AACAATTAATAGACTGGATGGAGGCGGATAAAGTTGCAGGACCACTTCTGCGCTCGGCCCTTCCGGCTGG
CTGGTTTATTGCTGATAAATCTGGAGCCGGTGAGCGTGGGTCTCGCGGTATCATTGCAGCACTGGGGCCA
GATGGTAAGCCCTCCCGTATCGTAGTTATCTACACGACGGGGAGTCAGGCAACTATGGATGAACGAAATA
GACAGATCGCTGAGATAGGTGCCTCACTGATTAAGCATTGGTAACTGTCAGACCAAGTTTACTCATATAT
ACTTTAGATTGATTTAAAACTTCATTTTTAATTTAAAAGGATCTAGGTGAAGATCCTTTTTGATAATCTC
ATGACCAAAATCCCTTAACGTGAGTTTTCGTTCCACTGAGCGTCAGACCCCGTAGAAAAGATCAAAGGAT
CTTCTTGAGATCCTTTTTTTCTGCGCGTAATCTGCTGCTTGCAAACAAAAAAACCACCGCTACCAGCGGT
GGTTTGTTTGCCGGATCAAGAGCTACCAACTCTTTTTCCGAAGGTAACTGGCTTCAGCAGAGCGCAGATA
CCAAATACTGTTCTTCTAGTGTAGCCGTAGTTAGGCCACCACTTCAAGAACTCTGTAGCACCGCCTACAT
ACCTCGCTCTGCTAATCCTGTTACCAGTGGCTGCTGCCAGTGGCGATAAGTCGTGTCTTACCGGGTTGGA
CTCAAGACGATAGTTACCGGATAAGGCGCAGCGGTCGGGCTGAACGGGGGGTTCGTGCACACAGCCCAGC
TTGGAGCGAACGACCTACACCGAACTGAGATACCTACAGCGTGAGCTATGAGAAAGCGCCACGCTTCCCG
AAGGGAGAAAGGCGGACAGGTATCCGGTAAGCGGCAGGGTCGGAACAGGAGAGCGCACGAGGGAGCTTCC
AGGGGGAAACGCCTGGTATCTTTATAGTCCTGTCGGGTTTCGCCACCTCTGACTTGAGCGTCGATTTTTG
TGATGCTCGTCAGGGGGGCGGAGCCTATGGAAAAACGCCAGCAACGCGGCCTTTTTACGGTTCCTGGCCT
TTTGCTGGCCTTTTGCTCACATGTTCTTTCCTGCGTTATCCCCTGATTCTGTGGATAACCGTATTACCGC
CTTTGAGTGAGCTGATACCGCTCGCCGCAGCCGAACGACCGAGCGCAGCGAGTCAGTGAGCGAGGAAGCG
GAAGAGCGCCCAATACGCAAACCGCCTCTCCCCGCGCGTTGGCCGATTCATTAATGCAGCTGTGGAATGT
GTGTCAGTTAGGGTGTGGAAAGTCCCCAGGCTCCCCAGCAGGCAGAAGTATGCAAAGCATGCATCTCAAT
TAGTCAGCAACCAGGTGTGGAAAGTCCCCAGGCTCCCCAGCAGGCAGAAGTATGCAAAGCATGCATCTCA
ATTAGTCAGCAACCATAGTCCCGCCCCTAACTCCGCCCATCCCGCCCCTAACTCCGCCCAGTTCCGCCCA
TTCTCCGCCCCATGGCTGACTAATTTTTTTTATTTATGCAGAGGCCGAGGCCGCCTCGGCCTCTGAGCTA
TTCCAGAAGTAGTGAGGAGGCTTTTTTGGAGGCCTAGGCTTTTGCAAAAAGCTTGGACACAAGACAGGCT
TGCGAGATATGTTTGAGAATACCACTTTATCCCGCGTCAGGGAGAGGCAGTGCGTAAAAAGACGCGGACT
CATGTGAAATACTGGTTTTTAGTGCGCCAGATCTCTATAATCTCGCGCAACCTATTTTCCCCTCGAACAC
TTTTTAAGCCGTAGATAAACAGGCTGGGACACTTCACATGAGCGAAAAATACATCGTCACCTGGGACATG
TTGCAGATCCATGCACGTAAACTCGCAAGCCGACTGATGCCTTCTGAACAATGGAAAGGCATTATTGCCG
TAAGCCGTGGCGGTCTGTACCGGGTGCGTTACTGGCGCGTGAACTGGGTATTCGTCATGTCGATACCGTT
TGTATTTCCAGCTACGATCACGACAACCAGCGCGAGCTTAAAGTGCTGAAACGCGCAGAAGGCGATGGCG
AAGGCTTCATCGTTATTGATGACCTGGTGGATACCGGTGGTACTGCGGTTGCGATTCGTGAAATGTATCC
AAAAGCGCACTTTGTCACCATCTTCGCAAAACCGGCTGGTCGTCCGCTGGTTGATGACTATGTTGTTGAT
ATCCCGCAAGATACCTGGATTGAACAGCCGTGGGATATGGGCGTCGTATTCGTCCCGCCAATCTCCGGTC
GCTAATCTTTTCAACGCCTGGCACTGCCGGGCGTTGTTCTTTTTAACTTCAGGCGGGTTACAATAGTTTC
CAGTAAGTATTCTGGAGGCTGCATCCATGACACAGGCAAACCTGAGCGAAACCCTGTTCAAACCCCGCTT
TAAACATCCTGAAACCTCGACGCTAGTCCGCCGCTTTAATCACGGCGCACAACCGCCTGTGCAGTCGGCC
CTTGATGGTAAAACCATCCCTCACTGGTATCGCATGATTAACCGTCTGATGTGGATCTGGCGCGGCATTG
ACCCACGCGAAATCCTCGACGTCCAGGCACGTATTGTGATGAGCGATGCCGAACGTACCGACGATGATTT
ATACGATACGGTGATTGGCTACCGTGGCGGCAACTGGATTTATGAGTGGGCCCCGGATCTTTGTGAAGGA
ACCTTACTTCTGTGGTGTGACATAATTGGACAAACTACCTACAGAGATTTAAAGCTCTAAGGTAAATATA
AAATTTTTAAGTGTATAATGTGTTAAACTACTGATTCTAATTGTTTGTGTATTTTAGATTCCAACCTATG
GAACTGATGAATGGGAGCAGTGGTGGAATGCCTTTAATGAGGAAAACCTGTTTTGCTCAGAAGAAATGCC
ATCTAGTGATGATGAGGCTACTGCTGACTCTCAACATTCTACTCCTCCAAAAAAGAAGAGAAAGGTAGAA
GACCCCAAGGACTTTCCTTCAGAATTGCTAAGTTTTTTGAGTCATGCTGTGTTTAGTAATAGAACTCTTG
CTTGCTTTGCTATTTACACCACAAAGGAAAAAGCTGCACTGCTATACAAGAAAATTATGGAAAAATATTC
TGTAACCTTTATAAGTAGGCATAACAGTTATAATCATAACATACTGTTTTTTCTTACTCCACACAGGCAT
AGAGTGTCTGCTATTAATAACTATGCTCAAAAATTGTGTACCTTTAGCTTTTTAATTTGTAAAGGGGTTA
ATAAGGAATATTTGATGTATAGTGCCTTGACTAGAGATCATAATCAGCCATACCACATTTGTAGAGGTTT
TACTTGCTTTAAAAAACCTCCCACACCTCCCCCTGAACCTGAAACATAAAATGAATGCAATTGTTGTTGT
TAACTTGTTTATTGCAGCTTATAATGGTTACAAATAAAGCAATAGCATCACAAATTTCACAAATAAAGCA
TTTTTTTCACTGCATTCTAGTTGTGGTTTGTCCAAACTCATCAATGTATCTTATCATGTCTGGATCAACT
GGATAACTCAAGCTAACCAAAATCATCCCAAACTTCCCACCCCATACCCTATTACCACTGCCAATTACCT
GTGGTTTCATTTACTCTAAACCTGTGATTCCTCTGAATTATTTTCATTTTAAAGAAATTGTATTTGTTAA
ATATGTACTACAAACTTAGTAGTTGGAAGGGCTAATTCACTCCCAAAGAAGACAAGATATCCTTGATCTG
TGGATCTACCACACACAAGGCTACTTCCCTGATTAGCAGAACTACACACCAGGGCCAGGGGTCAGATATC
CACTGACCTTTGGATGGTGCTACAAGCTAGTACCAGTTGAGCCAGATAAGGTAGAAGAGGCCAATAAAGG
AGAGAACACCAGCTTGTTACACCCTGTGAGCCTGCATGGGATGGATGACCCGGAGAGAGAAGTGTTAGAG
TGGAGGTTTGACAGCCGCCTAGCATTTCATCACGTGGCCCGAGAGCTGCATCCGGAGTACTTCAAGAACT
GCTGATATCGAGCTTGCTACAAGGGACTTTCCGCTGGGGACTTTCCAGGGAGGCGTGGCCTGGGCGGGAC
TGGGGAGTGGCGAGCCCTCAGATCCTGCATATAAGCAGCTGCTTTTTGCCTGTACTGGGTCTCTCTGGTT
AGACCAGATCTGAGCCTGGGAGCTCTCTGGCTAACTAGGGAACCCACTGCTTAAGCCTCAATAAAGCTTG
CCTTGAGTGCTTCAAGTAGTGTGTGCCCGTCTGTTGTGTGACTCTGGTAACTAGAGATCCCTCAGACCCT
TTTAGTCAGTGTGGAAAATCTCTAGCAGTGGCGCCCGAACAGGGACTTGAAAGCGAAAGGGAAACCAGAG
GAGCTCTCTCGACGCAGGACTCGGCTTGCTGAAGCGCGCACGGCAAGAGGCGAGGGGCGGCGACTGGTGA
GTACGCCAAAAATTTTGACTAGCGGAGGCTAGAAGGAGAGAGATGGGTGCGAGAGCGTCAGTATTAAGCG
GGGGAGAATTAGATCGCGATGGGAAAAAATTCGGTTAAGGCCAGGGGGAAAGAAAAAATATAAATTAAAA
CATATAGTATGGGCAAGCAGGGAGCTAGAACGATTCGCAGTTAATCCTGGCCTGTTAGAAACATCAGAAG
GCTGTAGACAAATACTGGGACAGCTACAACCATCCCTTCAGACAGGATCAGAAGAACTTAGATCATTATA
TAATACAGTAGCAACCCTCTATTGTGTGCATCAAAGGATAGAGATAAAAGACACCAAGGAAGCTTTAGAC
AAGATAGAGGAAGAGCAAAACAAAAGTAAGACCACCGCACAGCAAGCGGCCGGCCGCTGATCTTCAGACC
TGGAGGAGGAGATATGAGGGACAATTGGAGAAGTGAATTATATAAATATAAAGTAGTAAAAATTGAACCA
TTAGGAGTAGCACCCACCAAGGCAAAGAGAAGAGTGGTGCAGAGAGAAAAAAGAGCAGTGGGAATAGGAG
CTTTGTTCCTTGGGTTCTTGGGAGCAGCAGGAAGCACTATGGGCGCAGCGTCAATGACGCTGACGGTACA
GGCCAGACAATTATTGTCTGGTATAGTGCAGCAGCAGAACAATTTGCTGAGGGCTATTGAGGCGCAACAG
CATCTGTTGCAACTCACAGTCTGGGGCATCAAGCAGCTCCAGGCAAGAATCCTGGCTGTGGAAAGATACC
TAAAGGATCAACAGCTCCTGGGGATTTGGGGTTGCTCTGGAAAACTCATTTGCACCACTGCTGTGCCTTG
GAATGCTAGTTGGAGTAATAAATCTCTGGAACAGATTTGGAATCACACGACCTGGATGGAGTGGGACAGA
GAAATTAACAATTACACAAGCTTAATACACTCCTTAATTGAAGAATCGCAAAACCAGCAAGAAAAGAATG
AACAAGAATTATTGGAATTAGATAAATGGGCAAGTTTGTGGAATTGGTTTAACATAACAAATTGGCTGTG
GTATATAAAATTATTCATAATGATAGTAGGAGGCTTGGTAGGTTTAAGAATAGTTTTTGCTGTACTTTCT
ATAGTGAATAGAGTTAGGCAGGGATATTCACCATTATCGTTTCAGACCCACCTCCCAACCCCGAGGGGAC
CCGACAGGCCCGAAGGAATAGAAGAAGAAGGTGGAGAGAGAGACAGAGACAGATCCATTCGATTAGTGAA
CGGATCTCGACGGTATCGCCAAATGGCAGTATTCATCCACAATTTTAAAAGAAAAGGGGGGATTGGGGGG
TACAGTGCAGGGGAAAGAATAGTAGACATAATAGCAACAGACATACAAACTAAAGAATTACAAAAACAAA
TTACAAAAATTCAAAATTTTCGGGTTTATTACAGGGACAGCAGAGATCCAGTTTGGATCGATAAGCTTGA
TATCGAATTCGGGAGGTGGTCCCTGCAGTTACGCCAATGATACCCCCCGCCAGAAAAATCTTAGTAGCCT
TCCCTTTTTGTTTTCCGTGCCCCAACTCGGCGGATTGACTCGGCCCCTTCCGGAAACACCCGAATCAACT
TCTAGTCAAATTATTGTTCACGCCGCAATGACCCACCCCTGGCCCGCGTCTGTGGAACTGACCCCTGGTG
TACAGGAGAGTTCGCTGCTGAAAGTGGTCCCAAAGGGGTACTAGTTTTTAAGCTCCCAACTCCCCCTCCC
CCAGCGTCTGGAGGATTCCACACCCTCGCACCGCAGGGGCGAGGAAGTGGGCGGAGTCCGGTTTTGGCGC
CAGCCGCTGAGGCTGCCAAGCAGAAAAGCCACCGCTGAGGAGACTCCGGTCACTGTCCTCGCCCCGCCTC
CCCCTTCCCTCCCCTTGGGGACCACCGGGCGCCACGCCGCGAACGGTAAGTGCCGCGGTCGTCGGCGCCT
CCGCCCTCCCCCTAGGGCCCCAATTCCCAGCGGGCGCGGCGCGCGGCCCCGCGCGCAGCTCCCGGCTCCC
TCCCCCTTCGGATGTGGCTTGAGCTGTAGGCGCGGAGTCCTGCAGCCCCGATAAAATAAAAGATTTTATT
TAGTCTCCAGAAAAAGGGGGGAATGAAAGACCCCACCTGTAGGTTTGGCAAGCTAGCTGCAGTAACGCCA
TTTTGCAAGGCATGGAAAAATACCAAACCAAGAATAGAGAAGTTCAGATCAAGGGCGGGTACATGAAAAT
AGCTAACGTTGGGCCAAACAGGATATCTGCGGTGAGCAGTTTCGGCCCCGGCCCGGGGCCAAGAACAGAT
GGTCACCGCAGTTTCGGCCCCGGCCCGAGGCCAAGAACAGATGGTCCCCAGATATGGCCCAACCCTCAGC
AGTTTCTTAAGACCCATCAGATGTTTCCAGGCTCCCCCAAGGACCTGAAATGACCCTGCGCCTTATTTGA
ATTAACCAATCAGCCTGCTTCTCGCTTCTGTTCGCGCGCTTCTGCTTCCCGAGCTCTATAAAAGAGCTCA
CAACCCCTCACTCGGCGCGCCAGTCCTCCGACAGACTGAGTCGCCCGGGGGGGATCTGGAGCTCTCGAGA
ATTCTCACGCGTCTGCAGGATATCAAGCTTGCGGTACCGCGGGCCCGGCCACCATGAACAATGGTTCCGG
AGGAGGAGGTAGCGGTAGTGATGCTTTAGACGATTTTGACTTAGATATGCTTGGTTCAGACGCGTTAGAC
GACTTCGACCTAGACATGTTAGGCTCAGATGCATTGGACGACTTCGATTTAGATATGTTGGGCTCCGATG
CCCTAGATGACTTTGATTTAGATATGCTAGGTAGTCCTTCAGGGCAGATCAGCAACCAGGCCCTGGCTCT
GGCCCCTAGCTCCGCTCCAGTGCTGGCCCAGACTATGGTGCCCTCTAGTGCTATGGTGCCTCTGGCCCAG
CCACCTGCTCCAGCCCCTGTGCTGACCCCAGGACCACCCCAGTCACTGAGCGCTCCAGTGCCCAAGTCTA
CACAGGCCGGCGAGGGGACTCTGAGTGAAGCTCTGCTGCACCTGCAGTTCGACGCTGATGAGGACCTGGG
AGCTCTGCTGGGGAACAGCACCGATCCCGGAGTGTTCACAGATCTGGCCTCCGTGGACAACTCTGAGTTT
CAGCAGCTGCTGAATCAGGGCGTGTCCATGTCTCATAGTACAGCCGAACCAATGCTGATGGAGTACCCCG
AAGCCATTACCCGGCTGGTGACCGGCAGCCAGCGGCCCCCCGACCCCGCTCCAACTCCCCTGGGAACCAG
CGGCCTGCCTAATGGGCTGTCCGGAGATGAAGACTTCTCAAGCATCGCTGATATGGACTTTAGTGCCCTG
CTGTCACAGATTTCCTCTAGTGGGCAGGGAGGAGGTGGAAGCGGCTTCAGCGTGGACACCAGTGCCCTGC
TGGACCTGTTCAGCCCCTCGGTGACCGTGCCCGACATGAGCCTGCCTGACCTTGACAGCAGCCTGGCCAG
TATCCAAGAGCTCCTGTCTCCCCAGGAGCCCCCCAGGCCTCCCGAGGCAGAGAACAGCAGCCCGGATTCA
GGGAAGCAGCTGGTGCACTACACAGCGCAGCCGCTGTTCCTGCTGGACCCCGGCTCCGTGGACACCGGGA
GCAACGACCTGCCGGTGCTGTTTGAGCTGGGAGAGGGCTCCTACTTCTCCGAAGGGGACGGCTTCGCCGA
GGACCCCACCATCTCCCTGCTGACAGGCTCGGAGCCTCCCAAAGCCAAGGACCCCACTGTCTCCGGAGGG
CCGAGCTCTGGCGCACCCCCACCAAGTGGAGGGTCTCCTGCCGGGTCCCCCAAGAAGAAGCGCAAGGTGC
CAACATCTACTGAAGAAGGCACCAGCGAATCCGCAACGCCCGAGTCAGGCGGATCCGACAAGAAGTACAG
CATCGGCCTGGCCATCGGCACCAACTCTGTGGGCTGGGCCGTGATCACCGACGAGTACAAGGTGCCCAGC
AAGAAATTCAAGGTGCTGGGCAACACCGACCGGCACAGCATCAAGAAGAACCTGATCGGCGCCCTGCTGT
TCGACAGCGGAGAAACAGCCGAGGCCACCCGGCTGAAGAGAACCGCCAGAAGAAGATACACCAGACGGAA
GAACCGGATCTGCTATCTGCAAGAGATCTTCAGCAACGAGATGGCCAAGGTGGACGACAGCTTCTTCCAC
AGACTGGAAGAGTCCTTCCTGGTGGAAGAGGATAAGAAGCACGAGCGGCACCCCATCTTCGGCAACATCG
TGGACGAGGTGGCCTACCACGAGAAGTACCCCACCATCTACCACCTGAGAAAGAAACTGGTGGACAGCAC
CGACAAGGCCGACCTGCGGCTGATCTATCTGGCCCTGGCCCACATGATCAAGTTCCGGGGCCACTTCCTG
ATCGAGGGCGACCTGAACCCCGACAACAGCGACGTGGACAAGCTGTTCATCCAGCTGGTGCAGACCTACA
ACCAGCTGTTCGAGGAAAACCCCATCAACGCCAGCGGCGTGGACGCCAAGGCCATCCTGTCTGCCAGACT
GAGCAAGAGCAGACGGCTGGAAAATCTGATCGCCCAGCTGCCCGGCGAGAAGAAGAATGGCCTGTTCGGC
AACCTGATTGCCCTGAGCCTGGGCCTGACCCCCAACTTCAAGAGCAACTTCGACCTGGCCGAGGATGCCA
AACTGCAGCTGAGCAAGGACACCTACGACGACGACCTGGACAACCTGCTGGCCCAGATCGGCGACCAGTA
CGCCGACCTGTTTCTGGCCGCCAAGAACCTGTCCGACGCCATCCTGCTGAGCGACATCCTGAGAGTGAAC
ACCGAGATCACCAAGGCCCCCCTGAGCGCCTCTATGATCAAGAGATACGACGAGCACCACCAGGACCTGA
CCCTGCTGAAAGCTCTCGTGCGGCAGCAGCTGCCTGAGAAGTACAAAGAGATTTTCTTCGACCAGAGCAA
GAACGGCTACGCCGGCTACATCGATGGCGGAGCCAGCCAGGAAGAGTTCTACAAGTTCATCAAGCCCATC
CTGGAAAAGATGGACGGCACCGAGGAACTGCTCGTGAAGCTGAACAGAGAGGACCTGCTGCGGAAGCAGC
GGACCTTCGACAACGGCAGCATCCCCCACCAGATCCACCTGGGAGAGCTGCACGCCATTCTGCGGCGGCA
GGAAGATTTTTACCCATTCCTGAAGGACAACCGGGAAAAGATCGAGAAGATCCTGACCTTCCGCATCCCC
TACTACGTGGGCCCTCTGGCCAGGGGAAACAGCAGATTCGCCTGGATGACCAGAAAGAGCGAGGAAACCA
TCACCCCCTGGAACTTCGAGGAAGTGGTGGACAAGGGCGCCAGCGCCCAGAGCTTCATCGAGCGGATGAC
CAACTTCGATAAGAACCTGCCCAACGAGAAGGTGCTGCCCAAGCACAGCCTGCTGTACGAGTACTTCACC
GTGTACAACGAGCTGACCAAAGTGAAATACGTGACCGAGGGAATGAGAAAGCCCGCCTTCCTGAGCGGCG
AGCAGAAAAAAGCCATCGTGGACCTGCTGTTCAAGACCAACCGGAAAGTGACCGTGAAGCAGCTGAAAGA
GGACTACTTCAAGAAAATCGAGTGCTTCGACTCCGTGGAAATCTCCGGCGTGGAAGATCGGTTCAACGCC
TCCCTGGGCACATACCACGATCTGCTGAAAATTATCAAGGACAAGGACTTCCTGGACAATGAGGAAAACG
AGGACATTCTGGAAGATATCGTGCTGACCCTGACACTGTTTGAGGACAGAGAGATGATCGAGGAACGGCT
GAAAACCTATGCCCACCTGTTCGACGACAAAGTGATGAAGCAGCTGAAGCGGCGGAGATACACCGGCTGG
GGCAGGCTGAGCCGGAAGCTGATCAACGGCATCCGGGACAAGCAGTCCGGCAAGACAATCCTGGATTTCC
TGAAGTCCGACGGCTTCGCCAACAGAAACTTCATGCAGCTGATCCACGACGACAGCCTGACCTTTAAAGA
GGACATCCAGAAAGCCCAGGTGTCCGGCCAGGGCGATAGCCTGCACGAGCACATTGCCAATCTGGCCGGC
AGCCCCGCCATTAAGAAGGGCATCCTGCAGACAGTGAAGGTGGTGGACGAGCTCGTGAAAGTGATGGGCC
GGCACAAGCCCGAGAACATCGTGATCGAAATGGCCAGAGAGAACCAGACCACCCAGAAGGGACAGAAGAA
CAGCCGCGAGAGAATGAAGCGGATCGAAGAGGGCATCAAAGAGCTGGGCAGCCAGATCCTGAAAGAACAC
CCCGTGGAAAACACCCAGCTGCAGAACGAGAAGCTGTACCTGTACTACCTGCAGAATGGGCGGGATATGT
ACGTGGACCAGGAACTGGACATCAACCGGCTGTCCGACTACGATGTGGACGCTATCGTGCCTCAGAGCTT
TCTGAAGGACGACTCCATCGATAACAAAGTGCTGACTCGGAGCGACAAGAACCGGGGCAAGAGCGACAAC
GTGCCCTCCGAAGAGGTCGTGAAGAAGATGAAGAACTACTGGCGCCAGCTGCTGAATGCCAAGCTGATTA
CCCAGAGGAAGTTCGACAATCTGACCAAGGCCGAGAGAGGCGGCCTGAGCGAACTGGATAAGGCCGGCTT
CATCAAGAGACAGCTGGTGGAAACCCGGCAGATCACAAAGCACGTGGCACAGATCCTGGACTCCCGGATG
AACACTAAGTACGACGAGAACGACAAACTGATCCGGGAAGTGAAAGTGATCACCCTGAAGTCCAAGCTGG
TGTCCGATTTCCGGAAGGATTTCCAGTTTTACAAAGTGCGCGAGATCAACAACTACCACCACGCCCACGA
CGCCTACCTGAACGCCGTCGTGGGAACCGCCCTGATCAAAAAGTACCCTAAGCTGGAAAGCGAGTTCGTG
TACGGCGACTACAAGGTGTACGACGTGCGGAAGATGATCGCCAAGAGCGAGCAGGAAATCGGCAAGGCTA
CCGCCAAGTACTTCTTCTACAGCAACATCATGAACTTTTTCAAGACCGAGATTACCCTGGCCAACGGCGA
GATCCGGAAGCGGCCTCTGATCGAGACAAACGGCGAAACAGGCGAGATCGTGTGGGATAAGGGCCGGGAC
TTTGCCACCGTGCGGAAAGTGCTGTCTATGCCCCAAGTGAATATCGTGAAAAAGACCGAGGTGCAGACAG
GCGGCTTCAGCAAAGAGTCTATCCTGCCCAAGAGGAACAGCGACAAGCTGATCGCCAGAAAGAAGGACTG
GGACCCTAAGAAGTACGGCGGCTTCGACAGCCCCACCGTGGCCTATTCTGTGCTGGTGGTGGCCAAAGTG
GAAAAGGGCAAGTCCAAGAAACTGAAGAGTGTGAAAGAGCTGCTGGGGATCACCATCATGGAAAGAAGCA
GCTTCGAGAAGAATCCCATCGACTTTCTGGAAGCCAAGGGCTACAAAGAAGTGAAAAAGGACCTGATCAT
CAAGCTGCCTAAGTACTCCCTGTTCGAGCTGGAAAACGGCCGGAAGAGAATGCTGGCCTCTGCCGGCGAA
CTGCAGAAGGGAAACGAACTGGCCCTGCCCTCCAAATATGTGAACTTCCTGTACCTGGCCAGCCACTATG
AGAAGCTGAAGGGCTCCCCCGAGGATAATGAGCAGAAACAGCTGTTTGTGGAACAGCACAAACACTACCT
GGACGAGATCATCGAGCAGATCAGCGAGTTCTCCAAGAGAGTGATCCTGGCCGACGCTAATCTGGACAAG
GTGCTGAGCGCCTACAACAAGCACAGAGACAAGCCTATCAGAGAGCAGGCCGAGAATATCATCCACCTGT
TTACCCTGACCAATCTGGGAGCCCCTGCCGCCTTCAAGTACTTTGACACCACCATCGACCGGAAGAGGTA
CACCAGCACCAAAGAGGTGCTGGACGCCACCCTGATCCACCAGAGCATCACCGGCCTGTACGAGACACGG
ATCGACCTGTCTCAGCTGGGAGGCGACGCCTATCCCTATGACGTGCCCGATTATGCCAGCCTGGGCAGCG
GCTCCCCCAAGAAAAAACGCAAGGTGGAAGATCCTAAGAAAAAGCGGAAAGTGGACGGCGTACGATAGTA
ATGAAGCGGCCGCCCCCTCTCCCTCCCCCCCCCCTAACGTTACTGGCCGAAGCCGCTTGGAATAAGGCCG
GTGTGCGTTTGTCTATATGTTATTTTCCACCATATTGCCGTCTTTTGGCAATGTGAGGGCCCGGAAACCT
GGCCCTGTCTTCTTGACGAGCATTCCTAGGGGTCTTTCCCCTCTCGCCAAAGGAATGCAAGGTCTGTTGA
ATGTCGTGAAGGAAGCAGTTCCTCTGGAAGCTTCTTGAAGACAAACAACGTCTGTAGCGACCCTTTGCAG
GCAGCGGAACCCCCCACCTGGCGACAGGTGCCTCTGCGGCCAAAAGCCACGTGTATAAGATACACCTGCA
AAGGCGGCACAACCCCAGTGCCACGTTGTGAGTTGGATAGTTGTGGAAAGAGTCAAATGGCTCTCCTCAA
GCGTATTCAACAAGGGGCTGAAGGATGCCCAGAAGGTACCCCATTGTATGGGATCTGATCTGGGGCCTCG
GTGCACATGCTTTACATGTGTTTAGTCGAGGTTAAAAAAACGTCTAGGCCCCCCGAACCACGGGGACGTG
GTTTTCCTTTGAAAAACACGATGATAATATGGCCACAACCATGGTGTCTAAGGGCGAAGAGCTGATTAAG
GAGAACATGCACATGAAGCTGTACATGGAGGGCACCGTGGACAACCATCACTTCAAGTGCACATCCGAGG
GCGAAGGCAAGCCCTACGAGGGCACCCAGACCATGAGAATCAAGGTGGTCGAGGGCGGCCCTCTCCCCTT
CGCCTTCGACATCCTGGCTACTAGCTTCCTCTACGGCAGCAAGACCTTCATCAACCACACCCAGGGCATC
CCCGACTTCTTCAAGCAGTCCTTCCCTGAGGGCTTCACATGGGAGAGAGTCACCACATACGAAGACGGGG
GCGTGCTGACCGCTACCCAGGACACCAGCCTCCAGGACGGCTGCCTCATCTACAACGTCAAGATCAGAGG
GGTGAACTTCACATCCAACGGCCCTGTGATGCAGAAGAAAACACTCGGCTGGGAGGCCTTCACCGAGACG
CTGTACCCCGCTGACGGCGGCCTGGAAGGCAGAAACGACATGGCCCTGAAGCTCGTGGGCGGGAGCCATC
TGATCGCAAACGCCAAGACCACATATAGATCCAAGAAACCCGCTAAGAACCTCAAGATGCCTGGCGTCTA
CTATGTGGACTACAGACTGGAAAGAATCAAGGAGGCCAACAACGAGACCTACGTCGAGCAGCACGAGGTG
GCAGTGGCCAGATACTGCGACCTCCCTAGCAAACTGGGGCACAAGCTTAATGAGGGCAGAGGAAGCCTTC
TAACATGCGGTGACGTGGAGGAGAATCCCGGCCCTTCCGGGATGGCCAAGCCTTTGTCTCAAGAAGAATC
CACCCTCATTGAAAGAGCAACGGCTACAATCAACAGCATCCCCATCTCTGAAGACTACAGCGTCGCCAGC
GCAGCTCTCTCTAGCGACGGCCGCATCTTCACTGGTGTCAATGTATATCATTTTACTGGGGGACCTTGTG
CAGAACTCGTGGTGCTGGGCACTGCTGCTGCTGCGGCAGCTGGCAACCTGACTTGTATCGTCGCGATCGG
AAATGAGAACAGGGGCATCTTGAGCCCCTGCGGACGGTGCCGACAGGTGCTTCTCGATCTGCATCCTGGG
ATCAAAGCCATAGTGAAGGACAGTGATGGACAGCCGACGGCAGTTGGGATTCGTGAATTGCTGCCCTCTG
GTTATGTGTGGGAGGGCTAACCTGCAGGCATGCAAGCTTGATATCAAGCTTATCGATAATCAACCTCTGG
ATTACAAAATTTGTGAAAGATTGACTGGTATTCTTAACTATGTTGCTCCTTTTACGCTATGTGGATACGC
TGCTTTAATGCCTTTGTATCATGCTATTGCTTCCCGTATGGCTTTCATTTTCTCCTCCTTGTATAAATCC
TGGTTGCTGTCTCTTTATGAGGAGTTGTGGCCCGTTGTCAGGCAACGTGGCGTGGTGTGCACTGTGTTTG
CTGACGCAACCCCCACTGGTTGGGGCATTGCCACCACCTGTCAGCTCCTTTCCGGGACTTTCGCTTTCCC
CCTCCCTATTGCCACGGCGGAACTCATCGCCGCCTGCCTTGCCCGCTGCTGGACAGGGGCTCGGCTGTTG
GGCACTGACAATTCCGTGGTGTTGTCGGGGAAATCATCGTCCTTTCCTTGGCTGCTCGCCTGTGTTGCCA
CCTGGATTCTGCGCGGGACGTCCTTCTGCTACGTCCCTTCGGCCCTCAATCCAGCGGACCTTCCTTCCCG
CGGCCTGCTGCCGGCTCTGCGGCCTCTTCCGCGTCTTCGCCTTCGCCCTCAGACGAGTCGGATCTCCCTT
TGGGCCGCCTCCCCGCATCGATACCGTCGACCTCGAGGGAATTAATTCGAGCTCGGTACCTTTAAGACCA
ATGACTTACAAGGCAGCTGTAGATCTTAGCCACTTTTTAAAAGAAAAGGGGGGACTGGAAGGGCTAATTC
ACTCCCAACGAAGACAAGATCTGCTTTTTGCTTGTACTGGGTCTCTCTGGTTAGACCAGATCTGAGCCTG
GGAGCTCTCTGGCTAACTAGGGAACCCACTGCTTAAGCCTCAATAAAGCTTGCCTTGAGTGCTTCAAGTA
GTGTGTGCCCGTCTGTTGTGTGACTCTGGTAACTAGAGATCCCTCAGACCCTTTTAGTCAGTGTGGAAAA
TCTCTAGCAGC
